Addgene plasmid #64680: pCMV-FLAG-WRAP53beta-siRNA-resistant
Purpose: expresses siRNA resistant WRAP53beta
Depositing lab: Marianne Farnebo. Depositing organization: Karolinska Institutet. Publication: The scaffold protein WRAP53beta orchestrates the ubiquitin response critical for DNA double-strand break repair. Henriksson S, Rassoolzadeh H, Hedstrom E, Coucoravas C, Julner A, Goldstein M, Imreh G, Zhivotovsky B, Kastan MB, Helleday T, Farnebo M. Genes Dev. 2014 Dec 15;28(24):2726-38. doi: 10.1101/gad.246546.114. PubMed 25512560.
Backbone
  Vector backbone: pCMV-TAG 2B
  Backbone size w/o insert (bp): 4300
  Total vector size (bp): 5947
  Vector type: Mammalian Expression
Growth in bacteria
  Bacterial resistance: Kanamycin, 50 μg/mL
  Growth temperature: 37°C
  Growth strain: DH5alpha
  Copy number: High Copy
Gene/Insert
  Gene/Insert name: WD40-encoding RNA antisense to P53 (alt name: WRAP53beta siRNA-resistant)
  Species: H. sapiens (human)
  Insert size (bp): 1647
  Mutation: siRNA resistant
  GenBank ID: NM_001143992.1
  Entrez Gene: WRAP53 (a.k.a. DKCB3, TCAB1, WDR79)
  Promoter: CMV
  Tag / fusion protein: FLAG (N terminal on backbone)
  Cloning method: Restriction Enzyme; 5′ cloning site EcoRI (not destroyed); 3′ cloning site KpnI (not destroyed)
  Sequencing primers: 5′ T3 forward; 3′ T7 terminal
Terms and licenses: Academic/Nonprofit Terms; Industry Terms: Not Available to Industry
How to cite: pCMV-FLAG-WRAP53beta-siRNA-resistant was a gift from Marianne Farnebo (Addgene plasmid # 64680 ; http://n2t.net/addgene:64680 ; RRID:Addgene_64680)
