[The description below was written by a language model from this plasmid's Addgene catalogue record.]
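Description:
pCMV-FLAG-WRAP53beta-siRNA-resistant is a mammalian expression plasmid of about 5.9 kb built on the pCMV-TAG 2B backbone (about 4.3 kb without insert). It is propagated in E. coli as a high-copy plasmid under kanamycin selection. The record does not include a feature table, so the origin of replication, polyadenylation signal and any mammalian selection marker carried by the backbone are not documented here.

The payload is a 1,647 bp human WRAP53beta coding sequence (WD40-encoding RNA antisense to p53, also known as TCAB1 or WDR79), cloned between EcoRI and KpnI sites that both remain intact. Expression is driven by the CMV promoter, a strong constitutive promoter in most mammalian cell lines. The backbone supplies an N-terminal FLAG epitope, so the protein can be detected or immunoprecipitated with anti-FLAG antibodies and distinguished from the endogenous protein. T3 and T7 primer sites flank the cloning region and are listed for sequencing the insert.

The insert is mutated to be siRNA resistant. Such changes are normally silent substitutions in the siRNA target site that preserve the protein sequence, but the record does not state the specific changes or which siRNA is evaded. The construct suits knockdown-rescue experiments, in which endogenous WRAP53beta is depleted by siRNA and the FLAG-tagged resistant version is re-expressed to confirm that a phenotype is specific to loss of the protein. The associated publication concerns WRAP53beta as a scaffold in the ubiquitin response during DNA double-strand break repair, which indicates the context in which the plasmid was used.
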