>Addgene plasmid #64680 | pCMV-FLAG-WRAP53beta-siRNA-resistant | addgene partial sequence | sequence record 112967 | T3 5'-GCAATTAACCCTCACTAAAGG-3'
GCGGCCGCCACCATGGATTACAAGGATGACGACGATAAGAGCCCGGGCGGATCCCCCGGGCTGCAGGAAT
TCATGAAGACTTTGGAGACTCAACCGTTAGCTCCGGACTGCTGTCCTTCAGACCAGGACCCAGCTCCAGC
CCATCCTTCTCCCCACGCTTCCCCGATGAATAAAAATGCGGACTCTGAACTGATGCCACCGCCTCCCGAA
AGGGGGGATCCGCCCCGGTTGTCCCCAGATCCTGTGGCTGGCTCAGCTGTGTCCCAGGAGCTACGGGAGG
GGGACCCAGTTTCTCTCTCCACTCCCCTGGAAACAGAGTTTGGTTCCCCTAGTGAGTTGAGTCCTCGAAT
CGAGGAGCAAGAACTTTCTGAAAATACAAGCCTTCCTGCAGAAGAAGCAAACGGGAGTCTCTCTGAAGAA
GAAGCGAACGGGCCAGAGTTGGGGTCTGGAAAAGCCATGGAAGATACCTCTGGGGAACCCGCTGCAGAGG
ACGAGGGAGACACCGCTTGGAACTACAGCTTCTCCCAGCTGCCTCGATTTCTCAGTGGTTCCTGGTCAGA
GTTCAGCACCCAACCTGAGAACTTCTTGAAAGGCTGTAAGTGGGCTCCTGACGGTTCCTGCATCTTGACC
AATAGTGCTGATAACATCTTGCGAATTTATAACCTGCCCCCAGAGCTGTACCATGAGGGGGAGCAGGTGG
AATATGCAGAAATGGTCCCTGTCCTTCGAATGGTGGAAGGTGATACCATCTATGATTACTGCTGGTATTC
TCTGATGTCCTCAGCCCAGCCAGACACCTCCTACGTGGCCAGCAGCAGCCGGGAGAACCCGATTCATATC
TGGGACGCATTCACTGGAGAGCTCCGGGCTTCCTTTCGCGCCTACAACCACCTGGATGAGCTGACGGCAG
CCCATTCGCTCTGCTTCTCCC
