>Addgene plasmid #64680 | pCMV-FLAG-WRAP53beta-siRNA-resistant | addgene partial sequence | sequence record 113715 | T7 5'-TAATACGACTCACTATAGGG-3'
AGGTACCGGGCCCCCCCTCGAGGTCGACGGTATCGATAAGCTTTTATATCAGCTCACCCACACCTCCCTC
CGTTCCTCCCTGCCCTTTCTCGCCCTGGTGATCATCAGGGATGCTGGAGTCTGGCGCCCCCCCACACCAC
CAGAGCTGAAGCCGACATTCAAGGTGGACGTGGCGCGTGGAGAGCAAGGGAAGGCCCAGCTCCTCTCCTT
CGTCCCCACTCTCTGTGGGCTCAGGAAACACACGCTGACCGGAGGCAGTGGCCAGGAGAGGCAGGCTAGG
GTGCAGGCTCACGCCATTGGTGCAGTCCTTCTGGGGCAGAAAACTCAACACGGGCTCCGGCTTCCCATCA
TTGCCAGGCCCGTCCGTGTCCCACACAGAGACAGCCCCGCTCGTGCTGCCACTCACTAGGAACTGCCCGG
TCGGGTCCAGATCGAAGTAGATGCGCTGATTGGTGGTCACCTCTCGACCCAGGGACCACAGTGGGTAACC
AGACTGCCGGAGATCCCAGCACAGGAGCTCAGCATCCTTGCGGGCTCCTGAGAAGAAGCGGTTGCCATCG
GGATGAAAGCAGAGGTGGGTGATGCCCCCTTGGTGCCCTCCCAGCAAGGCGAGAGGGGAGCCATCATCCC
AGGCATACAGACCCAGGGAGCGGCCGTAGGAGCCACAGGCATAGAGGGGCTGGGCTGGGCTGAAGGCTAT
GCAGGAGATGATGCCGCTCTGGCCCTGCTTTTTTGCAAATGTGGCTCGGACCTCGCAGTCTCGGCCAGGC
CGGGCCGTGGAAAAA
